Addgene plasmid #233927: pHRSV_CHARMS-5x
Purpose: Mammalian expression of Chimeric Higher-Order Assemblies for Receptor Mediated Signaling (CHARMS) variant: CHARMS-5x which contains 5 TRAF6 binding motifs
Depositing lab: Marcus Taylor. Depositing organization: Max Planck Institute for Infection Biology. Publication: Bottom-up reconstruction of functional death fold signalosomes reveals a requirement for polymer stability and avidity. Lichtenstein MA, Cao F, Lobnow F, Dirvanskyte P, Weyhenmeyer D, Kulesza A, Ziska E, Halfmann R, Taylor MJ. Science. 2025 Apr 25;388(6745):415-422. doi: 10.1126/science.adq3234. Epub 2025 Apr 24. PubMed 40273247.
Backbone
  Vector backbone: pHR-dSV40
  Vector type: Mammalian Expression, Lentiviral
Growth in bacteria
  Bacterial resistance: Ampicillin, 100 μg/mL
  Growth temperature: 37°C
  Growth strain: NEB Stable
  Copy number: High Copy
Gene/Insert
  Gene/Insert name: CHARMS-5x
  Species: Synthetic
  Promoter: SV40
  Tag / fusion protein: mEGFP (C terminal on insert)
  Cloning method: Gibson Cloning
Terms and licenses: Academic/Nonprofit Terms; Industry Terms: Not Available to Industry
Depositor comments: Created by Gibson assembly using MluI (5') and NotI (3') sites. Please visit https://doi.org/10.1101/2024.05.08.593169 for bioRxiv preprint.
How to cite: pHRSV_CHARMS-5x was a gift from Marcus Taylor (Addgene plasmid # 233927 ; http://n2t.net/addgene:233927 ; RRID:Addgene_233927)
