[The description below was written by a language model from this plasmid's Addgene catalogue record and pLannotate feature annotations shown in this document.]
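Description:
pHRSV_CHARMS-5x is a lentiviral transfer plasmid for mammalian expression, built on the pHR-dSV40 backbone. It is propagated in E. coli through a high-copy ColE1/pUC-type origin and selected with ampicillin via the β-lactamase gene. The viral portion contains a truncated HIV-1 5' LTR, the Ψ packaging signal with a partial gag sequence, the Rev response element for Rev-dependent nuclear export of the genomic RNA, the cPPT/CTS element, and a self-inactivating ΔU3 3' LTR. Together these allow the cassette to be packaged into lentiviral particles when helper functions are supplied in trans, and then integrated into target cells. Outside the LTRs, the backbone carries remnants of older vectors. These include fragments of tetracycline resistance, rop and bom, and a second SV40 enhancer/promoter followed by gpt fragments, SV40 small t intron sequence and an SV40 polyadenylation signal.

The payload is a synthetic open reading frame called CHARMS-5x (Chimeric Higher-Order Assemblies for Receptor Mediated Signaling), a variant described as containing five TRAF6 binding motifs. It is driven by a short SV40 early promoter and fused at its C terminus to monomeric EGFP, with a WPRE downstream to enhance transcript stability and expression. The automated annotation labels the coding region upstream of mEGFP as mouse MyD88. This suggests that the chimera is built on MyD88-derived sequence, but the feature table does not annotate the TRAF6 motifs or define the domain boundaries. The insert was introduced by Gibson assembly between MluI and NotI sites. The associated work concerns bottom-up reconstruction of death fold signalosomes, so the construct appears intended for expressing a fluorescently trackable engineered signalling scaffold in mammalian cells.
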