Features (pLannotate 1.2.2; 34 found; start..end, strand, type, name):
      1..211     +  promoter       SV40 promoter: SV40 early promoter
    224..1111    +  CDS            Myd88: MYD88_MOUSE - Experimental evidence at protein level: Swiss-Prot protein existence level 1. [Isoform 2]: Defective in its ability to induce IRAK phosphorylation and NF-kappa-B activation and can function as a negative regulator of activation by IL-1 or lipopolysaccharide (LPS). From Mus musculus (Mouse).
   1130..1843    +  CDS            mEGFP: mEGFP is a basic (constitutively fluorescent) green fluorescent protein published in 2002, derived from Aequorea victoria. It has moderate acid sensitivity.
   2197..2227    +  misc_feature   MCS (fragment): pUC18/19 multiple cloning site
   2228..2246    +  misc_feature   MCS (fragment): pBluescript multiple cloning site
   2246..2834    +  misc_feature   WPRE: woodchuck hepatitis virus posttranscriptional regulatory element
   2835..2857    +  misc_feature   MCS (fragment): pBluescript multiple cloning site
   2874..2942    +  CDS            nef (fragment): NEF_HV1Z2 - Experimental evidence at protein level: Swiss-Prot protein existence level 1. Extracellular Nef protein targets CD4(+) T-lymphocytes for apoptosis by interacting with CXCR4 surface receptors. From Human immunodeficiency virus type 1 group M subtype D (isolate Z2/CDC-Z34) (HIV-1).
   2944..3177    +  LTR            3' LTR (ΔU3): self-inactivating 3' long terminal repeat (LTR) from HIV-1
   3202..3220    -  promoter       SP6 promoter: promoter for bacteriophage SP6 RNA polymerase
   3448..3727    +  CDS            TcR (fragment): tetracycline efflux protein; tet; confers resistance to tetracycline
   3728..3776    -  misc_feature   bom (fragment): basis of mobility region from pBR322
   3878..3913    -  CDS            rop (fragment): Rop protein, which maintains plasmids at low copy number; rop
   4008..4112    +  promoter       AmpR promoter: bla
   4113..4973    +  CDS            AmpR: β-lactamase; bla; confers resistance to ampicillin, carbenicillin, and related antibiotics
   5144..5732    +  rep_origin     ori: high-copy-number ColE1/pMB1/pBR322/pUC origin of replication
   5915..5971    +  CDS            lacI (fragment): lac repressor; lacI; The lac repressor binds to the lac operator to inhibit transcription in E. coli. This inhibition can be relieved by adding lactose or isopropyl-β-D-thiogalactopyranoside (IPTG).
   5978..6307    +  promoter       SV40 promoter: SV40 enhancer and early promoter
   6507..6626    +  CDS            gpt (fragment): XGPT_ECOLI - Also known as gpp, gxu. Experimental evidence at protein level: Swiss-Prot protein existence level 1. Purine salvage pathway enzyme that catalyzes the transfer of the ribosyl-5-phosphate group from 5-phospho-alpha-D-ribose 1- diphosphate (PRPP) to the N9 position of the 6-oxopurines guanine and xanthine to form the corresponding ribonucleotides GMP (guanosine 5'- monophosphate) and XMP (xanthosine 5'-monophosphate), with the release of PPi. To a lesser extent, also acts on hypoxanthine (PubMed:9100006, PubMed:3886014). Does not ribophosphorylate adenine (PubMed:3886014). From Esch
   6626..6961    +  CDS            gpt (fragment): XGPT_ECOLI - Also known as gpp, gxu. Experimental evidence at protein level: Swiss-Prot protein existence level 1. Purine salvage pathway enzyme that catalyzes the transfer of the ribosyl-5-phosphate group from 5-phospho-alpha-D-ribose 1- diphosphate (PRPP) to the N9 position of the 6-oxopurines guanine and xanthine to form the corresponding ribonucleotides GMP (guanosine 5'- monophosphate) and XMP (xanthosine 5'-monophosphate), with the release of PPi. To a lesser extent, also acts on hypoxanthine (PubMed:9100006, PubMed:3886014). Does not ribophosphorylate adenine (PubMed:3886014). From Esch
   7056..7361    +  CDS            frsA (fragment): FRSA_ECOLI - Also known as yafA. Experimental evidence at protein level: Swiss-Prot protein existence level 1. Catalyzes the hydrolysis of esters (PubMed:15808744). Displays esterase activity toward pNP-butyrate (PubMed:15808744). May stimulate mixed-acid fermentation by acting as a fermentation/respiration switch that down-regulates respiration and up- regulates fermentation rates (PubMed:15169777). From Escherichia coli (strain K12).
   7365..7439    +  CDS            small t antigen (fragment): SV40 (simian virus 40) small t antigen
   7441..7506    +  intron         small t intron: SV40 (simian virus 40) small t antigen intron
   7636..7656    +  CDS            SV40 NLS: nuclear localization signal of SV40 (simian virus 40) large T antigen
   7975..8058    +  CDS            large T antigen (fragment): large T antigen from SV40 (simian virus 40)
   8081..8215    +  polyA_signal   SV40 poly(A) signal: SV40 polyadenylation signal
   8382..8711    +  CDS            nef (fragment): NEF_HV1BR - Experimental evidence at protein level: Swiss-Prot protein existence level 1. Extracellular Nef protein targets CD4(+) T-lymphocytes for apoptosis by interacting with CXCR4 surface receptors (PubMed:14990729). From Human immunodeficiency virus type 1 group M subtype B (isolate BRU/LAI) (HIV-1).
   8759..9016    +  LTR            5' LTR (truncated): truncated 5' long terminal repeat (LTR) from HIV-1
   9063..9188    +  misc_feature   HIV-1 Ψ: packaging signal of human immunodeficiency virus type 1
   9172..9510    +  CDS            HIV-1 gag (fragment): gag protein from human immunodeficiency virus 1; gag
   9685..9918    +  misc_feature   RRE: The Rev response element (RRE) of HIV-1 allows for Rev-dependent mRNA export from the nucleus to the cytoplasm.
  10295..10395   +  CDS            Rev (fragment): human immunodeficiency virus 1 (HIV-1) Rev protein; rev; enhances nuclear export of unspliced and incompletely spliced viral mRNAs
  10432..10549   +  misc_feature   cPPT/CTS: central polypurine tract and central termination sequence of HIV-1
  10586..10609   -  misc_feature   MCS (fragment): pBluescript multiple cloning site
>Addgene plasmid #233927 | pHRSV_CHARMS-5x | addgene full sequence | sequence record 469202 | Addgene NGS Result
GCAGGCAGAAGTATGCAAAGCATGCATCTCAATTAGTCAGCAACCATAGTCCCGCCCCTAACTCCGCCCA
TCCCGCCCCTAACTCCGCCCAGTTCCGCCCATTCTCCGCCCCATGGCTGACTAATTTTTTTTATTTATGC
AGAGGCCGAGGCCGCCTCTGCCTCTGAGCTATTCCAGAAGTAGTGAGGAGGCTTTTTTGGAGGCCTAGGC
TACGCGTGCCACCATGTCTGCGGGAGACCCCCGCGTGGGATCCGGGTCCCTGGACTCCTTCATGTTCTCC
ATACCCTTGGTCGCGCTTAACGTGGGAGTGAGGCGCCGCCTATCGCTGTTCTTGAACCCTCGGACGCCCG
TGGCGGCCGACTGGACCTTGCTGGCGGAGGAGATGGGCTTCGAGTACTTGGAGATCCGAGAGCTGGAAAC
GCGCCCTGACCCCACTCGCAGTTTGTTGGATGCCTGGCAGGGGCGCTCTGGCGCGTCTGTCGGCAGGCTG
CTAGAGCTGCTGGCCTTGTTAGACCGTGAGGATATACTGAAGGAGCTGAAGTCGCGCATCGAGGAGGACT
GCCAGAAATACTTAGGTAAGCAGCAGAACCAGGAGTCCGAGAAGCCTTTACAGGTGGCCAGAGTGGAAAG
CAGTGTCCCACAAACAAAGGAACTGGGAGGCATCACCACCCTTGATGACCCCCTAGGACAAACGCCGGAA
CTTTTCGATGCCTTTATCTGCTACTGCCCCAACGATATCGAGTTTGTGCAGGAGATGATCCGGCAACTAG
AACAGACAGACTATCGGCTTAAGTTGTGTGTGTCCGACCGTGACGTCCTGCCGGGCACCTGTGTCTGGTC
CATTGCCAGCGAGCTAATTGAGAAAAGGTGTCGCCGCATGGTGGTGGTTGTTTCTGACGATTATCTACAG
AGCAAGGAATGTGACTTCCAGACCAAGTTTGCACTCAGCCTGTCTCCAGGTGTCCAACAGAAGCGACTGA
TTCCTATTAAATACAAGGCGATGAAGAAGGACTTTCCCAGTATCCTGCGGTTCATCACTATATGCGACTA
TACCAACCCTTGCACCAAGTCCTGGTTCTGGACCCGCCTTGCCAAGGCTTTGTCCCTGCCCGGAGGTAGT
GGCGGGTCCGTGAGCAAGGGCGAGGAGCTGTTCACCGGGGTGGTGCCCATCCTGGTCGAGCTGGACGGCG
ACGTAAACGGCCACAAGTTCAGCGTGTCCGGCGAGGGCGAGGGCGATGCCACCTACGGCAAGCTGACCCT
GAAGTTCATCTGCACCACCGGCAAGCTGCCCGTGCCCTGGCCCACCCTCGTGACCACCCTGACCTACGGC
GTGCAGTGCTTCAGCCGCTACCCCGACCACATGAAGCAGCACGACTTCTTCAAGTCCGCCATGCCCGAAG
GCTACGTCCAGGAGCGCACCATCTTCTTCAAGGACGACGGCAACTACAAGACCCGCGCCGAGGTGAAGTT
CGAGGGCGACACCCTGGTGAACCGCATCGAGCTGAAGGGCATCGACTTCAAGGAGGACGGCAACATCCTG
GGGCACAAGCTGGAGTACAACTACAACAGCCACAACGTCTATATCATGGCCGACAAGCAGAAGAACGGCA
TCAAGGTGAACTTCAAGATCCGCCACAACATCGAGGACGGCAGCGTGCAGCTCGCCGACCACTACCAGCA
GAACACCCCCATCGGCGACGGCCCCGTGCTGCTGCCCGACAACCACTACCTGAGCACCCAGTCCAAGCTG
AGCAAAGACCCCAACGAGAAGCGCGATCACATGGTCCTGCTGGAGTTCGTGACCGCCGCCGGGATCACTC
TCGGCATGGACGAGCTGTACAAGGGTGGAAGTCCTAAACAAGAACCTCAAGAGATCGATTTCGGAGGAGG
CAGTGGCGGCACAGGATCCGGCGGGGGCAGCGGTGGGCCCAAACAGGAACCACAGGAAATTGATTTCGGC
GGCGGGTCTGGAGGTACAGGTAGCGGGGGCACTGGAGGCTCTCCAAAGCAGGAGCCTCAGGAGATAGACT
TTGGCGGGGGGAGCGGCGGTACTGGATCTGGCGGTGGCAGTGGTGGCCCTAAGCAGGAGCCCCAAGAGAT
CGACTTTGGGGGAGGCAGTGGTGGGACCGGATCAGGAGGAACTGGGGGTAGTCCCAAGCAAGAACCACAA
GAAATCGACTTTTAAAGCGGCCGCGACTCTAGAGTCGACCTGCAGGCATGCAAGCTTGATATCAAGCTTA
TCGATAATCAACCTCTGGATTACAAAATTTGTGAAAGATTGACTGGTATTCTTAACTATGTTGCTCCTTT
TACGCTATGTGGATACGCTGCTTTAATGCCTTTGTATCATGCTATTGCTTCCCGTATGGCTTTCATTTTC
TCCTCCTTGTATAAATCCTGGTTGCTGTCTCTTTATGAGGAGTTGTGGCCCGTTGTCAGGCAACGTGGCG
TGGTGTGCACTGTGTTTGCTGACGCAACCCCCACTGGTTGGGGCATTGCCACCACCTGTCAGCTCCTTTC
CGGGACTTTCGCTTTCCCCCTCCCTATTGCCACGGCGGAACTCATCGCCGCCTGCCTTGCCCGCTGCTGG
ACAGGGGCTCGGCTGTTGGGCACTGACAATTCCGTGGTGTTGTCGGGGAAATCATCGTCCTTTCCTTGGC
TGCTCGCCTGTGTTGCCACCTGGATTCTGCGCGGGACGTCCTTCTGCTACGTCCCTTCGGCCCTCAATCC
AGCGGACCTTCCTTCCCGCGGCCTGCTGCCGGCTCTGCGGCCTCTTCCGCGTCTTCGCCTTCGCCCTCAG
ACGAGTCGGATCTCCCTTTGGGCCGCCTCCCCGCATCGATACCGTCGACCTCGAGGGAATTAATTCGAGC
TCGGTACCTTTAAGACCAATGACTTACAAGGCAGCTGTAGATCTTAGCCACTTTTTAAAAGAAAAGGGGG
GACTGGAAGGGCTAATTCACTCCCAACGAAGACAAGATCTGCTTTTTGCTTGTACTGGGTCTCTCTGGTT
AGACCAGATCTGAGCCTGGGAGCTCTCTGGCTAACTAGGGAACCCACTGCTTAAGCCTCAATAAAGCTTG
CCTTGAGTGCTTCAAGTAGTGTGTGCCCGTCTGTTGTGTGACTCTGGTAACTAGAGATCCCTCAGACCCT
TTTAGTCAGTGTGGAAAATCTCTAGCAGCATCTAGAATTAATTCCGTGTATTCTATAGTGTCACCTAAAT
CGTATGTGTATGATACATAAGGTTATGTATTAATTGTAGCCGCGTTCTAACGACAATATGTACAAGCCTA
ATTGTGTAGCATCTGGCTTACTGAAGCAGACCCTATCATCTCTCTCGTAAACTGCCGTCAGAGTCGGTTT
GGTTGGACGAACCTTCTGAGTTTCTGGTAACGCCGTCCCGCACCCGGAAATGGTCAGCGAACCAATCAGC
AGGGTCATCGCTAGCCAGATCCTCTACGCCGGACGCATCGTGGCCGGCATCACCGGCGCCACAGGTGCGG
TTGCTGGCGCCTATATCGCCGACATCACCGATGGGGAAGATCGGGCTCGCCACTTCGGGCTCATGAGCGC
TTGTTTCGGCGTGGGTATGGTGGCAGGCCCCGTGGCCGGGGGACTGTTGGGCGCCATCTCCTTGCATGCA
CCATTCCTTGCGGCGGCGGTGCTCAACGGCCTCAACCTACTACTGGGCTGCTTCCTAATGCAGGAGTCGC
ATAAGGGAGAGCGTCGAATGGTGCACTCTCAGTACAATCTGCTCTGATGCCGCATAGTTAAGCCAGCCCC
GACACCCGCCAACACCCGCTGACGCGCCCTGACGGGCTTGTCTGCTCCCGGCATCCGCTTACAGACAAGC
TGTGACCGTCTCCGGGAGCTGCATGTGTCAGAGGTTTTCACCGTCATCACCGAAACGCGCGAGACGAAAG
GGCCTCGTGATACGCCTATTTTTATAGGTTAATGTCATGATAATAATGGTTTCTTAGACGTCAGGTGGCA
CTTTTCGGGGAAATGTGCGCGGAACCCCTATTTGTTTATTTTTCTAAATACATTCAAATATGTATCCGCT
CATGAGACAATAACCCTGATAAATGCTTCAATAATATTGAAAAAGGAAGAGTATGAGTATTCAACATTTC
CGTGTCGCCCTTATTCCCTTTTTTGCGGCATTTTGCCTTCCTGTTTTTGCTCACCCAGAAACGCTGGTGA
AAGTAAAAGATGCTGAAGATCAGTTGGGTGCACGAGTGGGTTACATCGAACTGGATCTCAACAGCGGTAA
GATCCTTGAGAGTTTTCGCCCCGAAGAACGTTTTCCAATGATGAGCACTTTTAAAGTTCTGCTATGTGGC
GCGGTATTATCCCGTATTGACGCCGGGCAAGAGCAACTCGGTCGCCGCATACACTATTCTCAGAATGACT
TGGTTGAGTACTCACCAGTCACAGAAAAGCATCTTACGGATGGCATGACAGTAAGAGAATTATGCAGTGC
TGCCATAACCATGAGTGATAACACTGCGGCCAACTTACTTCTGACAACGATCGGAGGACCGAAGGAGCTA
ACCGCTTTTTTGCACAACATGGGGGATCATGTAACTCGCCTTGATCGTTGGGAACCGGAGCTGAATGAAG
CCATACCAAACGACGAGCGTGACACCACGATGCCTGTAGCAATGGCAACAACGTTGCGCAAACTATTAAC
TGGCGAACTACTTACTCTAGCTTCCCGGCAACAATTAATAGACTGGATGGAGGCGGATAAAGTTGCAGGA
CCACTTCTGCGCTCGGCCCTTCCGGCTGGCTGGTTTATTGCTGATAAATCTGGAGCCGGTGAGCGTGGGT
CTCGCGGTATCATTGCAGCACTGGGGCCAGATGGTAAGCCCTCCCGTATCGTAGTTATCTACACGACGGG
GAGTCAGGCAACTATGGATGAACGAAATAGACAGATCGCTGAGATAGGTGCCTCACTGATTAAGCATTGG
TAACTGTCAGACCAAGTTTACTCATATATACTTTAGATTGATTTAAAACTTCATTTTTAATTTAAAAGGA
TCTAGGTGAAGATCCTTTTTGATAATCTCATGACCAAAATCCCTTAACGTGAGTTTTCGTTCCACTGAGC
GTCAGACCCCGTAGAAAAGATCAAAGGATCTTCTTGAGATCCTTTTTTTCTGCGCGTAATCTGCTGCTTG
CAAACAAAAAAACCACCGCTACCAGCGGTGGTTTGTTTGCCGGATCAAGAGCTACCAACTCTTTTTCCGA
AGGTAACTGGCTTCAGCAGAGCGCAGATACCAAATACTGTTCTTCTAGTGTAGCCGTAGTTAGGCCACCA
CTTCAAGAACTCTGTAGCACCGCCTACATACCTCGCTCTGCTAATCCTGTTACCAGTGGCTGCTGCCAGT
GGCGATAAGTCGTGTCTTACCGGGTTGGACTCAAGACGATAGTTACCGGATAAGGCGCAGCGGTCGGGCT
GAACGGGGGGTTCGTGCACACAGCCCAGCTTGGAGCGAACGACCTACACCGAACTGAGATACCTACAGCG
TGAGCTATGAGAAAGCGCCACGCTTCCCGAAGGGAGAAAGGCGGACAGGTATCCGGTAAGCGGCAGGGTC
GGAACAGGAGAGCGCACGAGGGAGCTTCCAGGGGGAAACGCCTGGTATCTTTATAGTCCTGTCGGGTTTC
GCCACCTCTGACTTGAGCGTCGATTTTTGTGATGCTCGTCAGGGGGGCGGAGCCTATGGAAAAACGCCAG
CAACGCGGCCTTTTTACGGTTCCTGGCCTTTTGCTGGCCTTTTGCTCACATGTTCTTTCCTGCGTTATCC
CCTGATTCTGTGGATAACCGTATTACCGCCTTTGAGTGAGCTGATACCGCTCGCCGCAGCCGAACGACCG
AGCGCAGCGAGTCAGTGAGCGAGGAAGCGGAAGAGCGCCCAATACGCAAACCGCCTCTCCCCGCGCGTTG
GCCGATTCATTAATGCAGCTGTGGAATGTGTGTCAGTTAGGGTGTGGAAAGTCCCCAGGCTCCCCAGCAG
GCAGAAGTATGCAAAGCATGCATCTCAATTAGTCAGCAACCAGGTGTGGAAAGTCCCCAGGCTCCCCAGC
AGGCAGAAGTATGCAAAGCATGCATCTCAATTAGTCAGCAACCATAGTCCCGCCCCTAACTCCGCCCATC
CCGCCCCTAACTCCGCCCAGTTCCGCCCATTCTCCGCCCCATGGCTGACTAATTTTTTTTATTTATGCAG
AGGCCGAGGCCGCCTCGGCCTCTGAGCTATTCCAGAAGTAGTGAGGAGGCTTTTTTGGAGGCCTAGGCTT
TTGCAAAAAGCTTGGACACAAGACAGGCTTGCGAGATATGTTTGAGAATACCACTTTATCCCGCGTCAGG
GAGAGGCAGTGCGTAAAAAGACGCGGACTCATGTGAAATACTGGTTTTTAGTGCGCCAGATCTCTATAAT
CTCGCGCAACCTATTTTCCCCTCGAACACTTTTTAAGCCGTAGATAAACAGGCTGGGACACTTCACATGA
GCGAAAAATACATCGTCACCTGGGACATGTTGCAGATCCATGCACGTAAACTCGCAAGCCGACTGATGCC
TTCTGAACAATGGAAAGGCATTATTGCCGTAAGCCGTGGCGGTCTGTACCGGGTGCGTTACTGGCGCGTG
AACTGGGTATTCGTCATGTCGATACCGTTTGTATTTCCAGCTACGATCACGACAACCAGCGCGAGCTTAA
AGTGCTGAAACGCGCAGAAGGCGATGGCGAAGGCTTCATCGTTATTGATGACCTGGTGGATACCGGTGGT
ACTGCGGTTGCGATTCGTGAAATGTATCCAAAAGCGCACTTTGTCACCATCTTCGCAAAACCGGCTGGTC
GTCCGCTGGTTGATGACTATGTTGTTGATATCCCGCAAGATACCTGGATTGAACAGCCGTGGGATATGGG
CGTCGTATTCGTCCCGCCAATCTCCGGTCGCTAATCTTTTCAACGCCTGGCACTGCCGGGCGTTGTTCTT
TTTAACTTCAGGCGGGTTACAATAGTTTCCAGTAAGTATTCTGGAGGCTGCATCCATGACACAGGCAAAC
CTGAGCGAAACCCTGTTCAAACCCCGCTTTAAACATCCTGAAACCTCGACGCTAGTCCGCCGCTTTAATC
ACGGCGCACAACCGCCTGTGCAGTCGGCCCTTGATGGTAAAACCATCCCTCACTGGTATCGCATGATTAA
CCGTCTGATGTGGATCTGGCGCGGCATTGACCCACGCGAAATCCTCGACGTCCAGGCACGTATTGTGATG
AGCGATGCCGAACGTACCGACGATGATTTATACGATACGGTGATTGGCTACCGTGGCGGCAACTGGATTT
ATGAGTGGGCCCCGGATCTTTGTGAAGGAACCTTACTTCTGTGGTGTGACATAATTGGACAAACTACCTA
CAGAGATTTAAAGCTCTAAGGTAAATATAAAATTTTTAAGTGTATAATGTGTTAAACTACTGATTCTAAT
TGTTTGTGTATTTTAGATTCCAACCTATGGAACTGATGAATGGGAGCAGTGGTGGAATGCCTTTAATGAG
GAAAACCTGTTTTGCTCAGAAGAAATGCCATCTAGTGATGATGAGGCTACTGCTGACTCTCAACATTCTA
CTCCTCCAAAAAAGAAGAGAAAGGTAGAAGACCCCAAGGACTTTCCTTCAGAATTGCTAAGTTTTTTGAG
TCATGCTGTGTTTAGTAATAGAACTCTTGCTTGCTTTGCTATTTACACCACAAAGGAAAAAGCTGCACTG
CTATACAAGAAAATTATGGAAAAATATTCTGTAACCTTTATAAGTAGGCATAACAGTTATAATCATAACA
TACTGTTTTTTCTTACTCCACACAGGCATAGAGTGTCTGCTATTAATAACTATGCTCAAAAATTGTGTAC
CTTTAGCTTTTTAATTTGTAAAGGGGTTAATAAGGAATATTTGATGTATAGTGCCTTGACTAGAGATCAT
AATCAGCCATACCACATTTGTAGAGGTTTTACTTGCTTTAAAAAACCTCCCACACCTCCCCCTGAACCTG
AAACATAAAATGAATGCAATTGTTGTTGTTAACTTGTTTATTGCAGCTTATAATGGTTACAAATAAAGCA
ATAGCATCACAAATTTCACAAATAAAGCATTTTTTTCACTGCATTCTAGTTGTGGTTTGTCCAAACTCAT
CAATGTATCTTATCATGTCTGGATCAACTGGATAACTCAAGCTAACCAAAATCATCCCAAACTTCCCACC
CCATACCCTATTACCACTGCCAATTACCTGTGGTTTCATTTACTCTAAACCTGTGATTCCTCTGAATTAT
TTTCATTTTAAAGAAATTGTATTTGTTAAATATGTACTACAAACTTAGTAGTTGGAAGGGCTAATTCACT
CCCAAAGAAGACAAGATATCCTTGATCTGTGGATCTACCACACACAAGGCTACTTCCCTGATTAGCAGAA
CTACACACCAGGGCCAGGGGTCAGATATCCACTGACCTTTGGATGGTGCTACAAGCTAGTACCAGTTGAG
CCAGATAAGGTAGAAGAGGCCAATAAAGGAGAGAACACCAGCTTGTTACACCCTGTGAGCCTGCATGGGA
TGGATGACCCGGAGAGAGAAGTGTTAGAGTGGAGGTTTGACAGCCGCCTAGCATTTCATCACGTGGCCCG
AGAGCTGCATCCGGAGTACTTCAAGAACTGCTGATATCGAGCTTGCTACAAGGGACTTTCCGCTGGGGAC
TTTCCAGGGAGGCGTGGCCTGGGCGGGACTGGGGAGTGGCGAGCCCTCAGATCCTGCATATAAGCAGCTG
CTTTTTGCCTGTACTGGGTCTCTCTGGTTAGACCAGATCTGAGCCTGGGAGCTCTCTGGCTAACTAGGGA
ACCCACTGCTTAAGCCTCAATAAAGCTTGCCTTGAGTGCTTCAAGTAGTGTGTGCCCGTCTGTTGTGTGA
CTCTGGTAACTAGAGATCCCTCAGACCCTTTTAGTCAGTGTGGAAAATCTCTAGCAGTGGCGCCCGAACA
GGGACTTGAAAGCGAAAGGGAAACCAGAGGAGCTCTCTCGACGCAGGACTCGGCTTGCTGAAGCGCGCAC
GGCAAGAGGCGAGGGGCGGCGACTGGTGAGTACGCCAAAAATTTTGACTAGCGGAGGCTAGAAGGAGAGA
GATGGGTGCGAGAGCGTCAGTATTAAGCGGGGGAGAATTAGATCGCGATGGGAAAAAATTCGGTTAAGGC
CAGGGGGAAAGAAAAAATATAAATTAAAACATATAGTATGGGCAAGCAGGGAGCTAGAACGATTCGCAGT
TAATCCTGGCCTGTTAGAAACATCAGAAGGCTGTAGACAAATACTGGGACAGCTACAACCATCCCTTCAG
ACAGGATCAGAAGAACTTAGATCATTATATAATACAGTAGCAACCCTCTATTGTGTGCATCAAAGGATAG
AGATAAAAGACACCAAGGAAGCTTTAGACAAGATAGAGGAAGAGCAAAACAAAAGTAAGACCACCGCACA
GCAAGCGGCCGGCCGCTGATCTTCAGACCTGGAGGAGGAGATATGAGGGACAATTGGAGAAGTGAATTAT
ATAAATATAAAGTAGTAAAAATTGAACCATTAGGAGTAGCACCCACCAAGGCAAAGAGAAGAGTGGTGCA
GAGAGAAAAAAGAGCAGTGGGAATAGGAGCTTTGTTCCTTGGGTTCTTGGGAGCAGCAGGAAGCACTATG
GGCGCAGCGTCAATGACGCTGACGGTACAGGCCAGACAATTATTGTCTGGTATAGTGCAGCAGCAGAACA
ATTTGCTGAGGGCTATTGAGGCGCAACAGCATCTGTTGCAACTCACAGTCTGGGGCATCAAGCAGCTCCA
GGCAAGAATCCTGGCTGTGGAAAGATACCTAAAGGATCAACAGCTCCTGGGGATTTGGGGTTGCTCTGGA
AAACTCATTTGCACCACTGCTGTGCCTTGGAATGCTAGTTGGAGTAATAAATCTCTGGAACAGATTTGGA
ATCACACGACCTGGATGGAGTGGGACAGAGAAATTAACAATTACACAAGCTTAATACACTCCTTAATTGA
AGAATCGCAAAACCAGCAAGAAAAGAATGAACAAGAATTATTGGAATTAGATAAATGGGCAAGTTTGTGG
AATTGGTTTAACATAACAAATTGGCTGTGGTATATAAAATTATTCATAATGATAGTAGGAGGCTTGGTAG
GTTTAAGAATAGTTTTTGCTGTACTTTCTATAGTGAATAGAGTTAGGCAGGGATATTCACCATTATCGTT
TCAGACCCACCTCCCAACCCCGAGGGGACCCGACAGGCCCGAAGGAATAGAAGAAGAAGGTGGAGAGAGA
GACAGAGACAGATCCATTCGATTAGTGAACGGATCTCGACGGTATCGCCAAATGGCAGTATTCATCCACA
ATTTTAAAAGAAAAGGGGGGATTGGGGGGTACAGTGCAGGGGAAAGAATAGTAGACATAATAGCAACAGA
CATACAAACTAAAGAATTACAAAAACAAATTACAAAAATTCAAAATTTTCGGGTTTATTACAGGGACAGC
AGAGATCCAGTTTGGATCGATAAGCTTGATATCGAATTCAG
