>Addgene plasmid #233927 | pHRSV_CHARMS-5x | depositor partial sequence | sequence record 460084 | CHARMS insert with 6 T6BMs
ATGTCTGCGGGAGACCCCCGCGTGGGATCCGGGTCCCTGGACTCCTTCATGTTCTCCATACCCTTGGTCG
CGCTTAACGTGGGAGTGAGGCGCCGCCTATCGCTGTTCTTGAACCCTCGGACGCCCGTGGCGGCCGACTG
GACCTTGCTGGCGGAGGAGATGGGCTTCGAGTACTTGGAGATCCGAGAGCTGGAAACGCGCCCTGACCCC
ACTCGCAGTTTGTTGGATGCCTGGCAGGGGCGCTCTGGCGCGTCTGTCGGCAGGCTGCTAGAGCTGCTGG
CCTTGTTAGACCGTGAGGATATACTGAAGGAGCTGAAGTCGCGCATCGAGGAGGACTGCCAGAAATACTT
AGGTAAGCAGCAGAACCAGGAGTCCGAGAAGCCTTTACAGGTGGCCAGAGTGGAAAGCAGTGTCCCACAA
ACAAAGGAACTGGGAGGCATCACCACCCTTGATGACCCCCTAGGACAAACGCCGGAACTTTTCGATGCCT
TTATCTGCTACTGCCCCAACGATATCGAGTTTGTGCAGGAGATGATCCGGCAACTAGAACAGACAGACTA
TCGGCTTAAGTTGTGTGTGTCCGACCGTGACGTCCTGCCGGGCACCTGTGTCTGGTCCATTGCCAGCGAG
CTAATTGAGAAAAGGTGTCGCCGCATGGTGGTGGTTGTTTCTGACGATTATCTACAGAGCAAGGAATGTG
ACTTCCAGACCAAGTTTGCACTCAGCCTGTCTCCAGGTGTCCAACAGAAGCGACTGATTCCTATTAAATA
CAAGGCGATGAAGAAGGACTTTCCCAGTATCCTGCGGTTCATCACTATATGCGACTATACCAACCCTTGC
ACCAAGTCCTGGTTCTGGACCCGCCTTGCCAAGGCTTTGTCCCTGCCCGGAGGTAGTGGCGGGTCCGTGA
GCAAGGGCGAGGAGCTGTTCACCGGGGTGGTGCCCATCCTGGTCGAGCTGGACGGCGACGTAAACGGCCA
CAAGTTCAGCGTGTCCGGCGAGGGCGAGGGCGATGCCACCTACGGCAAGCTGACCCTGAAGTTCATCTGC
ACCACCGGCAAGCTGCCCGTGCCCTGGCCCACCCTCGTGACCACCCTGACCTACGGCGTGCAGTGCTTCA
GCCGCTACCCCGACCACATGAAGCAGCACGACTTCTTCAAGTCCGCCATGCCCGAAGGCTACGTCCAGGA
GCGCACCATCTTCTTCAAGGACGACGGCAACTACAAGACCCGCGCCGAGGTGAAGTTCGAGGGCGACACC
CTGGTGAACCGCATCGAGCTGAAGGGCATCGACTTCAAGGAGGACGGCAACATCCTGGGGCACAAGCTGG
AGTACAACTACAACAGCCACAACGTCTATATCATGGCCGACAAGCAGAAGAACGGCATCAAGGTGAACTT
CAAGATCCGCCACAACATCGAGGACGGCAGCGTGCAGCTCGCCGACCACTACCAGCAGAACACCCCCATC
GGCGACGGCCCCGTGCTGCTGCCCGACAACCACTACCTGAGCACCCAGTCCAAGCTGAGCAAAGACCCCA
ACGAGAAGCGCGATCACATGGTCCTGCTGGAGTTCGTGACCGCCGCCGGGATCACTCTCGGCATGGACGA
GCTGTACAAGGGTGGAAGTCCTAAACAAGAACCTCAAGAGATCGATTTCGGAGGAGGCAGTGGCGGCACA
GGATCCGGCGGGGGCAGCGGTGGGCCCAAACAGGAACCACAGGAAATTGATTTCGGCGGCGGGTCTGGAG
GTACAGGTAGCGGGGGCACTGGAGGCTCTCCAAAGCAGGAGCCTCAGGAGATAGACTTTGGCGGGGGGAG
CGGCGGTACTGGATCTGGCGGTGGCAGTGGTGGCCCTAAGCAGGAGCCCCAAGAGATCGACTTTGGGGGA
GGCAGTGGTGGGACCGGATCAGGAGGAACTGGGGGTAGTCCCAAGCAAGAACCACAAGAAATCGACTTTT
AA
